Addgene plasmid #110893: pQCXIX-Myc-hTIM3
Purpose: Expression of Myc-tagged hTIM3 at the cell surface
Depositing lab: Hyeryun Choe. Depositing organization: Boston Children's Hospital. Publication: TIM-family proteins promote infection of multiple enveloped viruses through virion-associated phosphatidylserine. Jemielity S, Wang JJ, Chan YK, Ahmed AA, Li W, Monahan S, Bu X, Farzan M, Freeman GJ, Umetsu DT, Dekruyff RH, Choe H. PLoS Pathog. 2013 Mar;9(3):e1003232. doi: 10.1371/journal.ppat.1003232. Epub 2013 Mar 28. PubMed 23555248.
Backbone
  Vector backbone: pQCXIX
  Backbone manufacturer: BD Biosciences
  Vector type: Retroviral
Growth in bacteria
  Bacterial resistance: Ampicillin, 100 μg/mL
  Growth temperature: 37°C
  Growth strain: NEB Stable
  Copy number: Low Copy
Gene/Insert
  Gene/Insert name: Hepatitis A virus Cellular Receptor 2 (HAVCR2) (alt name: T-Cell Immunoglobulin and Mucin Domain 3 (TIM3))
  Species: H. sapiens (human)
  Insert size (bp): 930
  Entrez Gene: HAVCR2 (a.k.a. CD366, HAVcr-2, KIM-3, SPTCL, TIM3, TIMD-3, TIMD3, Tim-3)
  Promoter: CMV
  Tag / fusion protein: Myc (N terminal on insert)
  Cloning method: Restriction Enzyme; 5′ cloning site NotI or AgeI (unknown if destroyed); 3′ cloning site XhoI (unknown if destroyed)
Terms and licenses: Academic/Nonprofit Terms; Industry Terms: Not Available to Industry
Depositor comments: Best if grown with in the presence of chloramphenicol
How to cite: pQCXIX-Myc-hTIM3 was a gift from Hyeryun Choe (Addgene plasmid # 110893 ; http://n2t.net/addgene:110893 ; RRID:Addgene_110893)
