[The description below was written by a language model from this plasmid's Addgene catalogue record and pLannotate feature annotations shown in this document.]
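Description:
pQCXIX-Myc-hTIM3 is a self-inactivating gammaretroviral expression vector built on the pQCXIX backbone, carrying human HAVCR2 (TIM3, T-cell immunoglobulin and mucin domain 3) with an N-terminal Myc tag for display at the cell surface. In bacteria it is maintained through a ColE1/pMB1-type origin and selected with ampicillin via the β-lactamase gene. The catalogue lists it as low copy and propagated in a recombination-deficient strain, as is common for plasmids carrying repeated LTRs.

The retroviral unit begins with a hybrid 5′ end in which the CMV immediate-early enhancer and promoter are fused to a truncated murine sarcoma virus LTR, driving transcription of the genomic RNA in packaging cells. This is followed by the Ψ packaging signal and a truncated gag segment lacking its start codon, which together promote encapsidation. An internal CMV enhancer/promoter then drives the roughly 930 bp Myc-hTIM3 insert. The annotated HAVCR2 match covers only part of that length, which would fit with the native N-terminus being replaced by a heterologous leader plus the Myc epitope, although the record does not state this. The 3′ LTR carries a U3 deletion, so after reverse transcription and integration the viral promoter is inactivated and expression depends on the internal CMV promoter. No IRES and no mammalian selection marker are annotated in the sequenced record, and the SV40 promoter lies in the backbone outside the LTRs.

The construct is used to transduce or transfect mammalian cells so that they express an epitope-tagged TIM3 whose surface levels can be measured with anti-Myc antibody. The associated study examined how TIM-family proteins promote entry of enveloped viruses through virion-associated phosphatidylserine.
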