Features (pLannotate 1.2.2; 17 found; start..end, strand, type, name):
      2..381     +  enhancer       CMV enhancer: human cytomegalovirus immediate early enhancer
    382..585     +  promoter       CMV promoter: human cytomegalovirus (CMV) immediate early promoter
    586..761     +  LTR            5' LTR (truncated): truncated long terminal repeat from Moloney murine sarcoma virus
    883..1157    +  misc_feature   MESV Ψ (fragment): packaging signal of murine embryonic stem cell virus
   1224..1640    +  CDS            gag (truncated): truncated Moloney murine leukemia virus (MMLV) gag gene lacking the start codon
   1677..1980    +  enhancer       CMV enhancer: human cytomegalovirus immediate early enhancer
   1981..2184    +  promoter       CMV promoter: human cytomegalovirus (CMV) immediate early promoter
   2419..3258    +  CDS            HAVCR2 (fragment): HAVR2_HUMAN - Also known as TIM3, TIMD3. Experimental evidence at protein level: Swiss-Prot protein existence level 1. Cell surface receptor implicated in modulating innate and adaptive immune responses. Generally accepted to have an inhibiting function. Reports on stimulating functions suggest that the activity may be influenced by the cellular context and/or the respective ligand (PubMed:24825777). Regulates macrophage activation (PubMed:11823861). Inhibits T-helper type 1 lymphocyte (Th1)-mediated auto- and alloimmune responses and promotes immunological tolerance (PubMed:14556005). In CD8+
   3267..3339    +  CDS            env (fragment): murine leukemia virus gPr80 envelope polyprotein precursor; env; proteolytically cleaved into gp70SU and p15TM subunits
   3381..3806    +  LTR            3' LTR (ΔU3): self-inactivating 3' long terminal repeat (LTR) from Moloney murine leukemia virus
   3875..3915    +  CDS            rop (fragment): Rop protein, which maintains plasmids at low copy number; rop
   4017..4055    +  misc_feature   bom (fragment): basis of mobility region from pBR322
   4072..4401    +  promoter       SV40 promoter: SV40 enhancer and early promoter
   4407..4508    +  misc_feature   bom (fragment): basis of mobility region from pBR322
   4694..5282    -  rep_origin     ori: high-copy-number ColE1/pMB1/pBR322/pUC origin of replication
   5453..6313    -  CDS            AmpR: β-lactamase; bla; confers resistance to ampicillin, carbenicillin, and related antibiotics
   6314..6418    -  promoter       AmpR promoter: bla
>Addgene plasmid #110893 | pQCXIX-Myc-hTIM3 | addgene full sequence | sequence record 219810 | Addgene NGS Result
TGACATTGATTATTGACTAGTTATTAATAGTAATCAATTACGGGGTCATTAGTTCATAGCCCATATATGG
AGTTCCGCGTTACATAACTTACGGTAAATGGCCCGCCTGGCTGACCGCCCAACGACCCCCGCCCATTGAC
GTCAATAATGACGTATGTTCCCATAGTAACGCCAATAGGGACTTTCCATTGACGTCAATGGGTGGAGTAT
TTACGGTAAACTGCCCACTTGGCAGTACATCAAGTGTATCATATGCCAAGTACGCCCCCTATTGACGTCA
ATGACGGTAAATGGCCCGCCTGGCATTATGCCCAGTACATGACCTTATGGGACTTTCCTACTTGGCAGTA
CATCTACGTATTAGTCATCGCTATTACCATGGTGATGCGGTTTTGGCAGTACATCAATGGGCGTGGATAG
CGGTTTGACTCACGGGGATTTCCAAGTCTCCACCCCATTGACGTCAATGGGAGTTTGTTTTGGCACCAAA
ATCAACGGGACTTTCCAAAATGTCGTAACAACTCCGCCCCATTGACGCAAATGGGCGGTAGGCGTGTACG
GTGGGAGGTCTATATAAGCAGAGCTCAATAAAAGAGCCCACAACCCCTCACTCGGCGCGCCAGTCTTCCG
ATAGACTGCGTCGCCCGGGTACCCGTATTCCCAATAAAGCCTCTTGCTGTTTGCATCCGAATCGTGGTCT
CGCTGTTCCTTGGGAGGGTCTCCTCTGAGTGATTGACTACCCACGACGGGGGTCTTTCATTTGGGGGCTC
GTCCGGGATTTGGAGACCCCTGCCCAGGGACCACCGACCCACCACCGGGAGGTAAGCTGGCCAGCAACTT
ATCTGTGTCTGTCCGATTGTCTAGTGTCTATGTTTGATGTTATGCGCCTGCGTCTGTACTAGTTAGCTAA
CTAGCTCTGTATCTGGCGGACCCGTGGTGGAACTGACGAGTTCTGAACACCCGGCCGCAACCCTGGGAGA
CGTCCCAGGGACTTTGGGGGCCGTTTTTGTGGCCCGACCTGAGGAAGGGAGTCGATGTGGAATCCGACCC
CGTCAGGATATGTGGTTCTGGTAGGAGACGAGAACCTAAAACAGTTCCCGCCTCCGTCTGAATTTTTGCT
TTCGGTTTGGAACCGAAGCCGCGCGTCTTGTCTGCTGCAGCGCTGCAGCATCGTTCTGTGTTGTCTCTGT
CTGACTGTGTTTCTGTATTTGTCTGAAAATTAGGGCCAGACTGTTACCACTCCCTTAAGTTTGACCTTAG
GTCACTGGAAAGATGTCGAGCGGATCGCTCACAACCAGTCGGTAGATGTCAAGAAGAGACGTTGGGTTAC
CTTCTGCTCTGCAGAATGGCCAACCTTTAACGTCGGATGGCCGCGAGACGGCACCTTTAACCGAGACCTC
ATCACCCAGGTTAAGATCAAGGTCTTTTCACCTGGCCCGCATGGACACCCAGACCAGGTCCCCTACATCG
TGACCTGGGAAGCCTTGGCTTTTGACCCCCCTCCCTGGGTCAAGCCCTTTGTACACCCTAAGCCTCCGCC
TCCTCTTCCTCCATCCGCCCCGTCTCTCCCCCTTGAACCTCCTCGTTCGACCCCGCCTCGATCCTCCCTT
TATCCAGCCCTCACTCCTTCTCTAGGCGCCGGAATTGAAGATCTGGGGGATCGATCCTCTAGAGTCCGTT
ACATAACTTACGGTAAATGGCCCGCCTGGCTGACCGCCCAACGACCCCCGCCCATTGACGTCAATAATGA
CGTATGTTCCCATAGTAACGCCAATAGGGACTTTCCATTGACGTCAATGGGTGGAGTATTTACGGTAAAC
TGCCCACTTGGCAGTACATCAAGTGTATCATATGCCAAGTACGCCCCCTATTGACGTCAATGACGGTAAA
TGGCCCGCCTGGCATTATGCCCAGTACATGACCTTATGGGACTTTCCTACTTGGCAGTACATCTACGTAT
TAGTCATCGCTATTACCATGGTGATGCGGTTTTGGCAGTACATCAATGGGCGTGGATAGCGGTTTGACTC
ACGGGGATTTCCAAGTCTCCACCCCATTGACGTCAATGGGAGTTTGTTTTGGCACCAAAATCAACGGGAC
TTTCCAAAATGTCGTAACAACTCCGCCCCATTGACGCAAATGGGCGGTAGGCGTGTACGGTGGGAGGTCT
ATATAAGCAGAGCTCGTTTAGTGAACCGTCAGATCGCCTGGAGACGCCATCCACGCTGTTTTGACCTCCA
TAGAAGACACCGGGACCGATCCAGCCTCCGCGGCCGGGAACGGTGCATTGGAACGGACCTGCAGGAATTG
ATCCGCGGCCGCGCCACCATGTCCAGCTCCTCCTGGCTCCTTCTCAGCCTTGTTGCTGTTACTACTGCTC
AGGAACAAAAACTGATATCAGAAGAAGATCTGACCGGTTCAGAAGTGGAATACAGAGCGGAGGTCGGTCA
GAATGCCTATCTGCCCTGCTTCTACACCCCAGCCGCCCCAGGGAACCTCGTGCCCGTCTGCTGGGGCAAA
GGAGCCTGTCCTGTGTTTGAATGTGGCAACGTGGTGCTCAGGACTGATGAAAGGGATGTGAATTATTGGA
CATCCAGATACTGGCTAAATGGGGATTTCCGCAAAGGAGATGTGTCCCTGACCATAGAGAATGTGACTCT
AGCAGACAGTGGGATCTACTGCTGCCGGATCCAAATCCCAGGCATAATGAATGATGAAAAATTTAACCTG
AAGTTGGTCATCAAACCAGCCAAGGTCACCCCTGCACCGACTCTGCAGAGAGACTTCACTGCAGCCTTTC
CAAGGATGCTTACCACCAGGGGACATGGCCCAGCAGAGACACAGACACTGGGGAGCCTCCCTGATATAAA
TCTAACACAAATATCCACATTGGCCAATGAGTTACGGGACTCTAGATTGGCCAATGACTTACGGGACTCT
GGAGCAACCATCAGAATAGGCATCTACATCGGAGCAGGGATCTGTGCTGGGCTGGCTCTGGCTCTTATCT
TCGGCGCTTTAATTTTCAAATGGTATTCTCATAGCAAAGAGAAGATACAGAATTTAAGCCTCATCTCTTT
GGCCAACCTCCCTCCCTCAGGATTGGCAAATGCAGTAGCAGAGGGAATTCGCTCAGAAGAAAACATCTAT
ACCATTGAAGAGAACGTATATGAAGTGGAGGAGCCCAATGAGTATTATTGCTATGTCAGCAGCAGGCAGC
AACCCTCACAACCTTTGGGTTGTCGCTTTGCAATGCCATAGCTCGAGATATCAGTGGTCCAGGCTCTAGT
TTTGACTCAACAATATCACCAGCTGAAGCCTATAGAGTACGAGCCATAGATAAAATAAAAGATTTTATTT
AGTCTCCAGAAAAAGGGGGGAATGAAAGACCCCACCTGTAGGTTTGGCAAGCTAGCTTAAGTAACGCCAT
TTTGCAAGGCATGGAAAAATACATAACTGAGAATAGAGAAGTTCAGATCAAGGTCAGGAACAGATGGAAC
AGGGTCGACCCTAGAGAACCATCAGATGTTTCCAGGGTGCCCCAAGGACCTGAAATGACCCTGTGCCTTA
TTTGAACTAACCAATCAGTTCGCTTCTCGCTTCTGTTCGCGCGCTTCTGCTCCCCGAGCTCAATAAAAGA
GCCCACAACCCCTCACTCGGGGCGCCAGTCCTCCGATTGACTGAGTCGCCCGGGTACCCGTGTATCCAAT
AAACCCTCTTGCAGTTGCATCCGACTTGTGGTCTCGCTGTTCCTTGGGAGGGTCTCCTCTGAGTGATTGA
CTACCCGTCAGCGGGGGTCTTTCATTTGGGGGCTCGTCCGGGATCGGGAGACCCCTGCCCAGGGACCACC
GACCCACCACCGGGAGGTAAGCTGGCTGCCTCGCGCGTTTCGGTGATGACGGTGAAAACCTCTGACACAT
GCAGCTCCCGGAGACGGTCACAGCTTGTCTGTAAGCGGATGCCGGGAGCAGACAAGCCCGTCAGGGCGCG
TCAGCGGGTGTTGGCGGGTGTCGGGGCGCAGCCATGACCCAGTCACGTAGCGATAGCGGAGTGTAGATCC
GGCTGTGGAATGTGTGTCAGTTAGGGTGTGGAAAGTCCCCAGGCTCCCCAGCAGGCAGAAGTATGCAAAG
CATGCATCTCAATTAGTCAGCAACCAGGTGTGGAAAGTCCCCAGGCTCCCCAGCAGGCAGAAGTATGCAA
AGCATGCATCTCAATTAGTCAGCAACCATAGTCCCGCCCCTAACTCCGCCCATCCCGCCCCTAACTCCGC
CCAGTTCCGCCCATTCTCCGCCCCATGGCTGACTAATTTTTTTTATTTATGCAGAGGCCGAGGCCGCCTC
GGCCTCTGAGCTATTCCAGAAGTAGTGAGGAGGCTTTTTTGGAGGCCTAGGCTTTTGCAAAAAGCTTACT
GGCTTAACTATGCGGCATCAGAGCAGATTGTACTGAGAGTGCACCATATGCGGTGTGAAATACCGCACAG
ATGCGTAAGGAGAAAATACCGCATCAGGCGCTCTTCCGCTTCCTCGCTCACTGACTCGCTGCGCTCGGTC
GTTCGGCTGCGGCGAGCGGTATCAGCTCACTCAAAGGCGGTAATACGGTTATCCACAGAATCAGGGGATA
ACGCAGGAAAGAACATGTGAGCAAAAGGCCAGCAAAAGGCCAGGAACCGTAAAAAGGCCGCGTTGCTGGC
GTTTTTCCATAGGCTCCGCCCCCCTGACGAGCATCACAAAAATCGACGCTCAAGTCAGAGGTGGCGAAAC
CCGACAGGACTATAAAGATACCAGGCGTTTCCCCCTGGAAGCTCCCTCGTGCGCTCTCCTGTTCCGACCC
TGCCGCTTACCGGATACCTGTCCGCCTTTCTCCCTTCGGGAAGCGTGGCGCTTTCTCATAGCTCACGCTG
TAGGTATCTCAGTTCGGTGTAGGTCGTTCGCTCCAAGCTGGGCTGTGTGCACGAACCCCCCGTTCAGCCC
GACCGCTGCGCCTTATCCGGTAACTATCGTCTTGAGTCCAACCCGGTAAGACACGACTTATCGCCACTGG
CAGCAGCCACTGGTAACAGGATTAGCAGAGCGAGGTATGTAGGCGGTGCTACAGAGTTCTTGAAGTGGTG
GCCTAACTACGGCTACACTAGAAGGACAGTATTTGGTATCTGCGCTCTGCTGAAGCCAGTTACCTTCGGA
AAAAGAGTTGGTAGCTCTTGATCCGGCAAACAAACCACCGCTGGTAGCGGTGGTTTTTTTGTTTGCAAGC
AGCAGATTACGCGCAGAAAAAAAGGATCTCAAGAAGATCCTTTGATCTTTTCTACGGGGTCTGACGCTCA
GTGGAACGAAAACTCACGTTAAGGGATTTTGGTCATGAGATTATCAAAAAGGATCTTCACCTAGATCCTT
TTAAATTAAAAATGAAGTTTTAAATCAATCTAAAGTATATATGAGTAAACTTGGTCTGACAGTTACCAAT
GCTTAATCAGTGAGGCACCTATCTCAGCGATCTGTCTATTTCGTTCATCCATAGTTGCCTGACTCCCCGT
CGTGTAGATAACTACGATACGGGAGGGCTTACCATCTGGCCCCAGTGCTGCAATGATACCGCGAGACCCA
CGCTCACCGGCTCCAGATTTATCAGCAATAAACCAGCCAGCCGGAAGGGCCGAGCGCAGAAGTGGTCCTG
CAACTTTATCCGCCTCCATCCAGTCTATTAATTGTTGCCGGGAAGCTAGAGTAAGTAGTTCGCCAGTTAA
TAGTTTGCGCAACGTTGTTGCCATTGCTGCAGGCATCGTGGTGTCACGCTCGTCGTTTGGTATGGCTTCA
TTCAGCTCCGGTTCCCAACGATCAAGGCGAGTTACATGATCCCCCATGTTGTGCAAAAAAGCGGTTAGCT
CCTTCGGTCCTCCGATCGTTGTCAGAAGTAAGTTGGCCGCAGTGTTATCACTCATGGTTATGGCAGCACT
GCATAATTCTCTTACTGTCATGCCATCCGTAAGATGCTTTTCTGTGACTGGTGAGTACTCAACCAAGTCA
TTCTGAGAATAGTGTATGCGGCGACCGAGTTGCTCTTGCCCGGCGTCAACACGGGATAATACCGCGCCAC
ATAGCAGAACTTTAAAAGTGCTCATCATTGGAAAACGTTCTTCGGGGCGAAAACTCTCAAGGATCTTACC
GCTGTTGAGATCCAGTTCGATGTAACCCACTCGTGCACCCAACTGATCTTCAGCATCTTTTACTTTCACC
AGCGTTTCTGGGTGAGCAAAAACAGGAAGGCAAAATGCCGCAAAAAAGGGAATAAGGGCGACACGGAAAT
GTTGAATACTCATACTCTTCCTTTTTCAATATTATTGAAGCATTTATCAGGGTTATTGTCTCATGAGCGG
ATACATATTTGAATGTATTTAGAAAAATAAACAAATAGGGGTTCCGCGCACATTTCCCCGAAAAGTGCCA
CCTGACGTCTAAGAAACCATTATTATCATGACATTAACCTATAAAAATAGGCGTATCACGAGGCCCTTTC
GTCTTCAAGAATTAGCTTGGCCATTGCATACGTTGTATCCATATCATAATATGTACATTTATATTGGCTC
ATGTCCAACATTACCGCCATGT
