>Addgene plasmid #110893 | pQCXIX-Myc-hTIM3 | depositor partial sequence | sequence record 208451 | pQCXIX-Myc-hTIM3
CCGCGGCCGCGCCACCATGTCCAGCTCCTCCTGGCTCCTTCTCAGCCTTGTTGCTGTTACTACTGCTCAG
GAACAAAAACTGATATCAGAAGAAGATCTGACCGGTTCAGAAGTGGAATACAGAGCGGAGGTCGGTCAGA
ATGCCTATCTGCCCTGCTTCTACACCCCAGCCGCCCCAGGGAACCTCGTGCCCGTCTGCTGGGGCAAAGG
AGCCTGTCCTGTGTTTGAATGTGGCAACGTGGTGCTCAGGACTGATGAAAGGGATGTGAATTATTGGACA
TCCAGATACTGGCTAAATGGGGATTTCCGCAAAGGAGATGTGTCCCTGACCATAGAGAATGTGACTCTAG
CAGACAGTGGGATCTACTGCTGCCGGATCCAAATCCCAGGCATAATGAATGATGAAAAATTTAACCTGAA
GTTGGTCATCAAACCAGCCAAGGTCACCCCTGCACCGACTCTGCAGAGAGACTTCACTGCAGCCTTTCCA
AGGATGCTTACCACCAGGGGACATGGCCCAGCAGAGACACAGACACTGGGGAGCCTCCCTGATATAAATC
TAACACAAATATCCACATTGGCCAATGAGTTACGGGACTCTAGATTGGCCAATGACTTACGGGACTCTGG
AGCAACCATCAGAATAGGCATCTACATCGGAGCAGGGATCTGTGCTGGGCTGGCTCTGGCTCTTATCTTC
GGCGCTTTAATTTTCAAATGGTATTCTCATAGCAAAGAGAAGATACAGAATTTAAGCCTCATCTCTTTGG
CCAACCTCCCTCCCTCAGGATTGGCAAATGCAGTAGCAGAGGGAATTCGCTCAGAAGAAAACATCTATAC
CATTGAAGAGAACGTATATGAAGTGGAGGAGCCCAATGAGTATTATTGCTATGTCAGCAGCAGGCAGCAA
CCCTCACAACCTTTGGGTTGTCGCTTTGCAATGCCATAG
